>Addgene plasmid #158460 | pLEX307-FURIN-puro | addgene full sequence | sequence record 308168 | Addgene NGS Result
CTCGAGGCCTGCAGGTGCAAAGATGGATAAAGTTTTAAACAGAGAGGAATCTTTGCAGCTAATGGACCTT
CTAGGTCTTGAAAGGAGTGGGAATTGGCTCCGGTGCCCGTCAGTGGGCAGAGCGCACATCGCCCACAGTC
CCCGAGAAGTTGGGGGGAGGGGTCGGCAATTGAACCGGTGCCTAGAGAAGGTGGCGCGGGGTAAACTGGG
AAAGTGATGTCGTGTACTGGCTCCGCCTTTTTCCCGAGGGTGGGGGAGAACCGTATATAAGTGCAGTAGT
CGCCGTGAACGTTCTTTTTCGCAACGGGTTTGCCGCCAGAACACAGGTAAGTGCCGTGTGTGGTTCCCGC
GGGCCTGGCCTCTTTACGGGTTATGGCCCTTGCGTGCCTTGAATTACTTCCACCTGGCTGCAGTACGTGA
TTCTTGATCCCGAGCTTCGGGTTGGAAGTGGGTGGGAGAGTTCGAGGCCTTGCGCTTAAGGAGCCCCTTC
GCCTCGTGCTTGAGTTGAGGCCTGGCCTGGGCGCTGGGGCCGCCGCGTGCGAATCTGGTGGCACCTTCGC
GCCTGTCTCGCTGCTTTCGATAAGTCTCTAGCCATTTAAAATTTTTGATGACCTGCTGCGACGCTTTTTT
TCTGGCAAGATAGTCTTGTAAATGCGGGCCAAGATCTGCACACTGGTATTTCGGTTTTTGGGGCCGCGGG
CGGCGACGGGGCCCGTGCGTCCCAGCGCACATGTTCGGCGAGGCGGGGCCTGCGAGCGCGGCCACCGAGA
ATCGGACGGGGGTAGTCTCAAGCTGGCCGGCCTGCTCTGGTGCCTGGCCTCGCGCCGCCGTGTATCGCCC
CGCCCTGGGCGGCAAGGCTGGCCCGGTCGGCACCAGTTGCGTGAGCGGAAAGATGGCCGCTTCCCGGCCC
TGCTGCAGGGAGCTCAAAATGGAGGACGCGGCGCTCGGGAGAGCGGGCGGGTGAGTCACCCACACAAAGG
AAAAGGGCCTTTCCGTCCTCAGCCGTCGCTTCATGTGACTCCACGGAGTACCGGGCGCCGTCCAGGCACC
TCGATTAGTTCTCGAGCTTTTGGAGTACGTCGTCTTTAGGTTGGGGGGAGGGGTTTTATGCGATGGAGTT
TCCCCACACTGAGTGGGTGGAGACTGAAGTTAGGCCAGCTTGGCACTTGATGTAATTCTCCTTGGAATTT
GCCCTTTTTGAGTTTGGATCTTGGTTCATTCTCAAGCCTCAGACAGTGGTTCAAAGTTTTTTTCTTCCAT
TTCAGGTGTCGTGAGGCTAGCATCGATTGATCAACAAGTTTGTACAAAAAAGCAGGCTACAAAATGGAGC
TGAGGCCCTGGTTGCTATGGGTGGTAGCAGCAACAGGAACCTTGGTCCTGCTAGCAGCTGATGCTCAGGG
CCAGAAGGTCTTCACCAACACGTGGGCTGTGCGCATCCCTGGAGGCCCAGCGGTGGCCAACAGTGTGGCA
CGGAAGCATGGGTTCCTCAACCTGGGCCAGATCTTCGGGGACTATTACCACTTCTGGCATCGAGGAGTGA
CGAAGCGGTCCCTGTCGCCTCACCGCCCGCGGCACAGCCGGCTGCAGAGGGAGCCTCAAGTACAGTGGCT
GGAACAGCAGGTGGCAAAGCGACGGACTAAACGGGACGTGTACCAGGAGCCCACAGACCCCAAGTTTCCT
CAGCAGTGGTACCTGTCTGGTGTCACTCAGCGGGACCTGAATGTGAAGGCGGCCTGGGCGCAGGGCTACA
CAGGGCACGGCATTGTGGTCTCCATTCTGGACGATGGCATCGAGAAGAACCACCCGGACTTGGCAGGCAA
TTATGATCCTGGGGCCAGTTTTGATGTCAATGACCAGGACCCTGACCCCCAGCCTCGGTACACACAGATG
AATGACAACAGGCACGGCACACGGTGTGCGGGGGAAGTGGCTGCGGTGGCCAACAACGGTGTCTGTGGTG
TAGGTGTGGCCTACAACGCCCGCATTGGAGGGGTGCGCATGCTGGATGGCGAGGTGACAGATGCAGTGGA
GGCACGCTCGCTGGGCCTGAACCCCAACCACATCCACATCTACAGTGCCAGCTGGGGCCCCGAGGATGAC
GGCAAGACAGTGGATGGGCCAGCCCGCCTCGCCGAGGAGGCCTTCTTCCGTGGGGTTAGCCAGGGCCGAG
GGGGGCTGGGCTCCATCTTTGTCTGGGCCTCGGGGAACGGGGGCCGGGAACATGACAGCTGCAACTGCGA
CGGCTACACCAACAGTATCTACACGCTGTCCATCAGCAGCGCCACGCAGTTTGGCAACGTGCCGTGGTAC
AGCGAGGCCTGCTCGTCCACACTGGCCACGACCTACAGCAGTGGCAACCAGAATGAGAAGCAGATCGTGA
CGACTGACTTGCGGCAGAAGTGCACGGAGTCTCACACGGGCACCTCAGCCTCTGCCCCCTTAGCAGCCGG
CATCATTGCTCTCACCCTGGAGGCCAATAAGAACCTCACATGGCGGGACATGCAACACCTGGTGGTACAG
ACCTCGAAGCCAGCCCACCTCAATGCCAACGACTGGGCCACCAATGGTGTGGGCCGGAAAGTGAGCCACT
CATATGGCTACGGGCTTTTGGACGCAGGCGCCATGGTGGCCCTGGCCCAGAATTGGACCACAGTGGCCCC
CCAGCGGAAGTGCATCATCGACATCCTCACCGAGCCCAAAGACATCGGGAAACGGCTCGAGGTGCGGAAG
ACCGTGACCGCGTGCCTGGGCGAGCCCAACCACATCACTCGGCTGGAGCACGCTCAGGCGCGGCTCACCC
TGTCCTATAATCGCCGTGGCGACCTGGCCATCCACCTGGTCAGCCCCATGGGCACCCGCTCCACCCTGCT
GGCAGCCAGGCCACATGACTACTCCGCAGATGGGTTTAATGACTGGGCCTTCATGACAACTCATTCCTGG
GATGAGGATCCCTCTGGCGAGTGGGTCCTAGAGATTGAAAACACCAGCGAAGCCAACAACTATGGGACGC
TGACCAAGTTCACCCTCGTACTCTATGGCACCGCCCCTGAGGGGCTGCCCGTACCTCCAGAAAGCAGTGG
CTGCAAGACCCTCACGTCCAGTCAGGCCTGTGTGGTGTGCGAGGAAGGCTTCTCCCTGCACCAGAAGAGC
TGTGTCCAGCACTGCCCTCCAGGCTTCGCCCCCCAAGTCCTCGATACGCACTATAGCACCGAGAATGACG
TGGAGACCATCCGGGCCAGCGTCTGCGCCCCCTGCCACGCCTCATGTGCCACATGCCAGGGGCCGGCCCT
GACAGATTGCCTCAGCTGCCCCAGCCACGCCTCCTTGGACCCTGTGGAGCAGACTTGCTCCCGGCAAAGC
CAGAGCAGCCGAGAGTCCCCGCCACAGCAGCAGCCACCTCGGCTGCCCCCGGAGGTGGAGGCGGGGCAAC
GGCTGCGGGCAGGGCTGCTGCCCTCACACCTGCCTGAGGTGGTGGCCGGCCTCAGCTGCGCCTTCATCGT
GCTGGTCTTCGTCACTGTCTTCCTGGTCCTGCAGCTGCGCTCTGGCTTTAGTTTTCGGGGGGTGAAGGTG
TACACCATGGACCGTGGCCTCATCTCCTACAAGGGGCTGCCCCCTGAAGCCTGGCAGGAGGAGTGCCCGT
CTGACTCAGAAGAGGACGAGGGCCGGGGCGAGAGGACCGCCTTTATCAAAGACCAGAGCGCCCTCTAAAA
CCCAGCTTTCTTGTACAAAGTGGTTGATATCGGTAAGCCTATCCCTAACCCTCTCCTCGGTCTCGATTCT
ACGTAGTAATGAACTAGTACCGGTTAAGTCGACAATCAACGCGTTAAGTCGACAATCAACCTCTGGATTA
CAAAATTTGTGAAAGATTGACTGGTATTCTTAACTATGTTGCTCCTTTTACGCTATGTGGATACGCTGCT
TTAATGCCTTTGTATCATGCTATTGCTTCCCGTATGGCTTTCATTTTCTCCTCCTTGTATAAATCCTGGT
TGCTGTCTCTTTATGAGGAGTTGTGGCCCGTTGTCAGGCAACGTGGCGTGGTGTGCACTGTGTTTGCTGA
CGCAACCCCCACTGGTTGGGGCATTGCCACCACCTGTCAGCTCCTTTCCGGGACTTTCGCTTTCCCCCTC
CCTATTGCCACGGCGGAACTCATCGCCGCCTGCCTTGCCCGCTGCTGGACAGGGGCTCGGCTGTTGGGCA
CTGACAATTCCGTGGTGTTGTCGGGGAAATCATCGTCCTTTCCTTGGCTGCTCGCCTGTGTTGCCACCTG
GATTCTGCGCGGGACGTCCTTCTGCTACGTCCCTTCGGCCCTCAATCCAGCGGACCTTCCTTCCCGCGGC
CTGCTGCCGGCTCTGCGGCCTCTTCCGCGTCTTCGCCTTCGCCCTCAGACGAGTCGGATCTCCCTTTGGG
CCGCCTCCCCGCGTCGACTTTAAGACCAATGACTTACAAGGCAGCTGTAGATCTTAGCCACTTTTTAAAA
GAAAAGGGGGGACTGGAAGGGCTAATTCACTCCCAACGAAGACAAGATCTGCTTTTTGCTTGTACTGGGT
CTCTCTGGTTAGACCAGATCTGAGCCTGGGAGCTCTCTGGCTAACTAGGGAACCCACTGCTTAAGCCTCA
ATAAAGCTTGCCTTGAGTGCTTCAAGTAGTGTGTGCCCGTCTGTTGTGTGACTCTGGTAACTAGAGATCC
CTCAGACCCTTTTAGTCAGTGTGGAAAATCTCTAGCAGTACGTATAGTAGTTCATGTCATCTTATTATTC
AGTATTTATAACTTGCAAAGAAATGAATATCAGAGAGTGAGAGGAACTTGTTTATTGCAGCTTATAATGG
TTACAAATAAAGCAATAGCATCACAAATTTCACAAATAAAGCATTTTTTTCACTGCATTCTAGTTGTGGT
TTGTCCAAACTCATCAATGTATCTTATCATGTCTGGCTCTAGCTATCCCGCCCCTAACTCCGCCCATCCC
GCCCCTAACTCCGCCCAGTTCCGCCCATTCTCCGCCCCATGGCTGACTAATTTTTTTTATTTATGCAGAG
GCCGAGGCCGCCTCGGCCTCTGAGCTATTCCAGAAGTAGTGAGGAGGCTTTTTTGGAGGCCTAGGGACGT
ACCCAATTCGCCCTATAGTGAGTCGTATTACGCGCGCTCACTGGCCGTCGTTTTACAACGTCGTGACTGG
GAAAACCCTGGCGTTACCCAACTTAATCGCCTTGCAGCACATCCCCCTTTCGCCAGCTGGCGTAATAGCG
AAGAGGCCCGCACCGATCGCCCTTCCCAACAGTTGCGCAGCCTGAATGGCGAATGGG
[124 nt withheld, positions 5308-5431]
C
[91 nt withheld, positions 5433-5523]
A
[49 nt withheld, positions 5525-5573]
CCTTTGACGTTGGAGTCCACGTTCTTT
[37 nt withheld, positions 5601-5637]
ACCCTATCTCGGTCTATTCTTTTGATTTATAAGGGATTTTGCCGATTTCGGCCTATTGGTTAAAAAATGA
GCTGATTTAACAAAAATTTAACGCGAATTTTAACAAAATATTAACGCTTACAATTTAGGTGGCACTTTTC
GGGGAAATGTGCGCGGAACCCCTATTTGTTTATTTTTCTAAATACATTCAAATATGTATCCGCTCATGAG
ACAATAACCCTGATAAATGCTTCAATAATATTGAAAAAGGAAGAGTATGAGTATTCAACATTTCCGTGTC
GCCCTTATTCCCTTTTTTGCGGCATTTTGCCTTCCTGTTTTTGCTCACCCAGAAACGCTGGTGAAAGTAA
AAGATGCTGAAGATCAGTTGGGTGCACGAGTGGGTTACATCGAACTGGATCTCAACAGCGGTAAGATCCT
TGAGAGTTTTCGCCCCGAAGAACGTTTTCCAATGATGAGCACTTTTAAAGTTCTGCTATGTGGCGCGGTA
TTATCCCGTATTGACGCCGGGCAAGAGCAACTCGGTCGCCGCATACACTATTCTCAGAATGACTTGGTTG
AGTACTCACCAGTCACAGAAAAGCATCTTACGGATGGCATGACAGTAAGAGAATTATGCAGTGCTGCCAT
AACCATGAGTGATAACACTGCGGCCAACTTACTTCTGACAACGATCGGAGGACCGAAGGAGCTAACCGCT
TTTTTGCACAACATGGGGGATCATGTAACTCGCCTTGATCGTTGGGAACCGGAGCTGAATGAAGCCATAC
CAAACGACGAGCGTGACACCACGATGCCTGTAGCAATGGCAACAACGTTGCGCAAACTATTAACTGGCGA
ACTACTTACTCTAGCTTCCCGGCAACAATTAATAGACTGGATGGAGGCGGATAAAGTTGCAGGACCACTT
CTGCGCTCGGCCCTTCCGGCTGGCTGGTTTATTGCTGATAAATCTGGAGCCGGTGAGCGTGGGTCTCGCG
GTATCATTGCAGCACTGGGGCCAGATGGTAAGCCCTCCCGTATCGTAGTTATCTACACGACGGGGAGTCA
GGCAACTATGGATGAACGAAATAGACAGATCGCTGAGATAGGTGCCTCACTGATTAAGCATTGGTAACTG
TCAGACCAAGTTTACTCATATATACTTTAGATTGATTTAAAACTTCATTTTTAATTTAAAAGGATCTAGG
TGAAGATCCTTTTTGATAATCTCATGACCAAAATCCCTTAACGTGAGTTTTCGTTCCACTGAGCGTCAGA
CCCCGTAGAAAAGATCAAAGGATCTTCTTGAGATCCTTTTTTTCTGCGCGTAATCTGCTGCTTGCAAACA
AAAAAACCACCGCTACCAGCGGTGGTTTGTTTGCCGGATCAAGAGCTACCAACTCTTTTTCCGAAGGTAA
CTGGCTTCAGCAGAGCGCAGATACCAAATACTGTTCTTCTAGTGTAGCCGTAGTTAGGCCACCACTTCAA
GAACTCTGTAGCACCGCCTACATACCTCGCTCTGCTAATCCTGTTACCAGTGGCTGCTGCCAGTGGCGAT
AAGTCGTGTCTTACCGGGTTGGACTCAAGACGATAGTTACCGGATAAGGCGCAGCGGTCGGGCTGAACGG
GGGGTTCGTGCACACAGCCCAGCTTGGAGCGAACGACCTACACCGAACTGAGATACCTACAGCGTGAGCT
ATGAGAAAGCGCCACGCTTCCCGAAGGGAGAAAGGCGGACAGGTATCCGGTAAGCGGCAGGGTCGGAACA
GGAGAGCGCACGAGGGAGCTTCCAGGGGGAAACGCCTGGTATCTTTATAGTCCTGTCGGGTTTCGCCACC
TCTGACTTGAGCGTCGATTTTTGTGATGCTCGTCAGGGGGGCGGAGCCTATGGAAAAACGCCAGCAACGC
GGCCTTTTTACGGTTCCTGGCCTTTTGCTGGCCTTTTGCTCACATGTTCTTTCCTGCGTTATCCCCTGAT
TCTGTGGATAACCGTATTACCGCCTTTGAGTGAGCTGATACCGCTCGCCGCAGCCGAACGACCGAGCGCA
GCGAGTCAGTGAGCGAGGAAGCGGAAGAGCGCCCAATACGCAAACCGCCTCTCCCCGCGCGTTGGCCGAT
TCATTAATGCAGCTGGCACGACAGGTTTCCCGACTGGAAAGCGGGCAGTGAGCGCAACGCAATTAATGTG
AGTTAGCTCACTCATTAGGCACCCCAGGCTTTACACTTTATGCTTCCGGCTCGTATGTTGTGTGGAATTG
TGAGCGGATAACAATTTCACACAGGAAACAGCTATGACCATGATTACGCCAAGCGCGCAATTAACCCTCA
CTAAAGGGAACAAAAGCTGGAGCTGCAAGCTTAATGTAGTCTTATGCAATACTCTTGTAGTCTTGCAACA
TGGTAACGATGAGTTAGCAACATGCCTTACAAGGAGAGAAAAAGCACCGTGCATGCCGATTGGTGGAAGT
AAGGTGGTACGATCGTGCCTTATTAGGAAGGCAACAGACGGGTCTGACATGGATTGGACGAACCACTGAA
TTGCCGCATTGCAGAGATATTGTATTTAAGTGCCTAGCTCGATACATAAACGGGTCTCTCTGGTTAGACC
AGATCTGAGCCTGGGAGCTCTCTGGCTAACTAGGGAACCCACTGCTTAAGCCTCAATAAAGCTTGCCTTG
AGTGCTTCAAGTAGTGTGTGCCCGTCTGTTGTGTGACTCTGGTAACTAGAGATCCCTCAGACCCTTTTAG
TCAGTGTGGAAAATCTCTAGCAGTGGCGCCCGAACAGGGACTTGAAAGCGAAAGGGAAACCAGAGGAGCT
CTCTCGACGCAGGACTCGGCTTGCTGAAGCGCGCACGGCAAGAGGCGAGGGGCGGCGACTGGTGAGTACG
CCAAAAATTTTGACTAGCGGAGGCTAGAAGGAGAGAGATGGGTGCGAGAGCGTCAGTATTAAGCGGGGGA
GAATTAGATCGCGATGGGAAAAAATTCGGTTAAGGCCAGGGGGAAAGAAAAAATATAAATTAAAACATAT
AGTATGGGCAAGCAGGGAGCTAGAACGATTCGCAGTTAATCCTGGCCTGTTAGAAACATCAGAAGGCTGT
AGACAAATACTGGGACAGCTACAACCATCCCTTCAGACAGGATCAGAAGAACTTAGATCATTATATAATA
CAGTAGCAACCCTCTATTGTGTGCATCAAAGGATAGAGATAAAAGACACCAAGGAAGCTTTAGACAAGAT
AGAGGAAGAGCAAAACAAAAGTAAGACCACCGCACAGCAAGCGGCCGCTGATCTTCAGACCTGGAGGAGG
AGATATGAGGGACAATTGGAGAAGTGAATTATATAAATATAAAGTAGTAAAAATTGAACCATTAGGAGTA
GCACCCACCAAGGCAAAGAGAAGAGTGGTGCAGAGAGAAAAAAGAGCAGTGGGAATAGGAGCTTTGTTCC
TTGGGTTCTTGGGAGCAGCAGGAAGCACTATGGGCGCAGCGTCAATGACGCTGACGGTACAGGCCAGACA
ATTATTGTCTGGTATAGTGCAGCAGCAGAACAATTTGCTGAGGGCTATTGAGGCGCAACAGCATCTGTTG
CAACTCACAGTCTGGGGCATCAAGCAGCTCCAGGCAAGAATCCTGGCTGTGGAAAGATACCTAAAGGATC
AACAGCTCCTGGGGATTTGGGGTTGCTCTGGAAAACTCATTTGCACCACTGCTGTGCCTTGGAATGCTAG
TTGGAGTAATAAATCTCTGGAACAGATTTGGAATCACACGACCTGGATGGAGTGGGACAGAGAAATTAAC
AATTACACAAGCTTAATACACTCCTTAATTGAAGAATCGCAAAACCAGCAAGAAAAGAATGAACAAGAAT
TATTGGAATTAGATAAATGGGCAAGTTTGTGGAATTGGTTTAACATAACAAATTGGCTGTGGTATATAAA
ATTATTCATAATGATAGTAGGAGGCTTGGTAGGTTTAAGAATAGTTTTTGCTGTACTTTCTATAGTGAAT
AGAGTTAGGCAGGGATATTCACCATTATCGTTTCAGACCCACCTCCCAACCCCGAGGGGACCCATGCATT
GCATCTCAATTAGTCAGCAACCAGGTGTGGAAAGTCCCCAGGCTCCCCAGCAGGCAGAAGTATGCAAAGC
ATGCGTCTCAATTAGTCAGCAACCATAGTCCCGCCCCTAACTCCGCCCATCCCGCCCCTAACTCCGCCCA
GTTCCGCCCATTCTCCGCCCCATGGCTGACTAATTTTTTTTATTTATGCAGAGGCCGAGGCCGCCTCGGC
CTCTGAGCTATTCCAGAAGTAGTGAGGAGGCTTTTTTGGAGGCCTAGGCTTTTGCAAAAAGCTTTCTAGA
GGTACCACCGGAGCTTACCATGACCGAGTACAAGCCCACGGTGCGCCTCGCCACCCGCGACGACGTCCCC
AGGGCCGTACGCACCCTCGCCGCCGCGTTCGCCGACTACCCCGCCACGCGCCACACCGTCGATCCGGACC
GCCACATCGAGCGGGTCACCGAGCTGCAAGAACTCTTCCTCACGCGCGTCGGGCTCGACATCGGCAAGGT
GTGGGTCGCGGACGACGGCGCCGCCGTGGCGGTCTGGACCACGCCGGAGAGCGTCGAAGCGGGGGCGGTG
TTCGCCGAGATCGGCCCGCGCATGGCCGAGTTGAGCGGTTCCCGGCTGGCCGCGCAGCAACAGATGGAAG
GCCTCCTGGCGCCGCACCGGCCCAAGGAGCCCGCGTGGTTCCTGGCCACCGTCGGCGTCTCGCCCGACCA
CCAGGGCAAGGGTCTGGGCAGCGCCGTCGTGCTCCCCGGAGTGGAGGCGGCCGAGCGCGCCGGGGTGCCC
GCCTTCCTGGAGACCTCCGCGCCCCGCAACCTCCCCTTCTACGAGCGGCTCGGCTTCACCGTCACCGCCG
ACGTCGAGGTGCCCGAAGGACCGCGCACCTGGTGCATGACCCGCAAGCCCGGTGCCAGTTAACGAATTCT
AGATCTTGAGACAAATGGCAGTATTCATCCACAATTTTAAAAGAAAAGGGGGGATTGGGGGGTACAGTGC
AGGGGAAAGAATAGTAGACATAATAGCAACAGACATACAAACTAAAGAATTACAAAAACAAATTACAAAA
ATTCAAAATTTTCGGGTTTATTACAGGGACAGCAGAGATCCACTTTGGCGCCGG
Features (pLannotate 1.2.2; 33 found; start..end, strand, type, name):
     23..89      +  CDS            small t antigen (fragment): SV40 (simian virus 40) small t antigen
     96..1274    +  promoter       EF-1α promoter: strong constitutive promoter for human elongation factor EF-1α
   1294..1318    +  protein_bind   attB1: mutant version of attB; recombination site for the Gateway® BP reaction BP Clonase™
   1324..3705    +  CDS            FURIN: FURIN_HUMAN - Also known as FUR From Homo sapiens (Human).
   3710..3734    -  protein_bind   attB2: mutant version of attB; recombination site for the Gateway® BP reaction BP Clonase™
   3742..3783    +  CDS            V5 tag: epitope tag from simian virus 5
   3834..4422    +  misc_feature   WPRE: woodchuck hepatitis virus posttranscriptional regulatory element
   4473..4492    +  misc_feature   cPPT/CTS (fragment): central polypurine tract and central termination sequence of HIV-1
   4494..4727    +  LTR            3' LTR (ΔU3): self-inactivating 3' long terminal repeat (LTR) from HIV-1
   4805..4926    +  polyA_signal   SV40 poly(A) signal: SV40 polyadenylation signal
   4966..5101    +  rep_origin     SV40 ori: SV40 origin of replication
   5122..5140    -  promoter       T7 promoter: promoter for bacteriophage T7 RNA polymerase
   5148..5303    +  CDS            lacZα (fragment): LacZα fragment of β-galactosidase; lacZ fragment
   5308..5736    +  rep_origin     f1 ori (sequence partly withheld): f1 bacteriophage origin of replication; arrow indicates direction of (+) strand synthesis
   5789..5893    +  promoter       AmpR promoter: bla
   5894..6754    +  CDS            AmpR: β-lactamase; bla; confers resistance to ampicillin, carbenicillin, and related antibiotics
   6925..7513    +  rep_origin     ori: high-copy-number ColE1/pMB1/pBR322/pUC origin of replication
   7696..7788    +  CDS            lacI (fragment): lac repressor; lacI; The lac repressor binds to the lac operator to inhibit transcription in E. coli. This inhibition can be relieved by adding lactose or isopropyl-β-D-thiogalactopyranoside (IPTG).
   7801..7822    +  protein_bind   CAP binding site: CAP binding activates transcription in the presence of cAMP. E. coli catabolite activator protein
   7837..7867    +  promoter       lac promoter: promoter for the E. coli lac operon
   7871..7893    +  protein_bind   lac operator (fragment): The lac repressor binds to the lac operator to inhibit transcription in E. coli. This inhibition can be relieved by adding lactose or isopropyl-β-D-thiogalactopyranoside (IPTG). lac repressor encoded by lacI
   7936..7954    +  promoter       T3 promoter: promoter for bacteriophage T3 RNA polymerase
   7982..8208    +  promoter       RSV promoter: Rous sarcoma virus enhancer/promoter
   8209..8389    +  LTR            5' LTR (truncated): truncated 5' long terminal repeat (LTR) from HIV-1
   8436..8561    +  misc_feature   HIV-1 Ψ: packaging signal of human immunodeficiency virus type 1
   8545..8908    +  CDS            HIV-1 gag (fragment): gag protein from human immunodeficiency virus 1; gag
   9054..9287    +  misc_feature   RRE: The Rev response element (RRE) of HIV-1 allows for Rev-dependent mRNA export from the nucleus to the cytoplasm.
   9664..9690    +  CDS            Rev (fragment): human immunodeficiency virus 1 (HIV-1) Rev protein; rev; enhances nuclear export of unspliced and incompletely spliced viral mRNAs
   9697..9720    +  promoter       SV40 promoter (fragment): SV40 early promoter
   9721..9792    +  promoter       SV40 promoter (fragment): SV40 enhancer and early promoter
   9816..9951    +  rep_origin     SV40 ori: SV40 origin of replication
   9997..10593   +  CDS            PuroR (fragment): puromycin N-acetyltransferase; pac from Streptomyces; confers resistance to puromycin
  10642..10759   +  misc_feature   cPPT/CTS: central polypurine tract and central termination sequence of HIV-1
