[The description below was written by a language model from this plasmid's Addgene catalogue record and pLannotate feature annotations shown in this document.]
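Description:
pLEX307-FURIN-puro is a lentiviral mammalian expression plasmid built on the pLEX307 backbone for constitutive expression of human FURIN, the proprotein convertase also known as PACE, PCSK3 or SPC1. In bacteria it is maintained through a high-copy ColE1/pUC-type origin and selected with ampicillin via the β-lactamase gene. An f1 origin and remnants of a lac/T7/T3 cloning region are also present.

The viral portion has a third-generation-style, self-inactivating layout. An RSV promoter fused to a truncated HIV-1 5' LTR drives genomic RNA production, followed by the Ψ packaging signal with a gag fragment, the Rev response element for Rev-dependent nuclear export, and a ΔU3 3' LTR that disables LTR promoter activity after integration. Between the LTRs, an SV40 early promoter drives puromycin N-acetyltransferase for selection of transduced cells, and a cPPT/CTS element aids nuclear import of the provirus. Downstream of these, the strong constitutive EF-1α promoter drives the FURIN coding sequence. FURIN was introduced by Gateway recombination and is therefore flanked by attB1 and attB2 sites. A V5 epitope tag lies just beyond attB2, but the record does not state whether it is translated in frame with FURIN. A WPRE follows to enhance transcript stability and expression.

The construct is intended for producing lentivirus to generate puromycin-selected cells that stably overexpress FURIN. The depositors caution that the pLEX307 backbone is prone to recombination, typically between the LTRs and occasionally between the Gateway sites, so verifying insert integrity and plasmid size is advised.
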