Addgene plasmid #158460: pLEX307-FURIN-puro
Purpose: Constitutive lentiviral expression of human FURIN.
Depositing lab: Alejandro Chavez & Sho Iketani. Depositing organization: Columbia University.
Backbone
  Vector backbone: pLEX307
  Vector type: Mammalian Expression, Lentiviral
  Selectable markers: Puromycin
Growth in bacteria
  Bacterial resistance: Ampicillin, 100 μg/mL
  Growth temperature: 30°C
  Growth strain: NEB Stable
  Copy number: High Copy
Gene/Insert
  Gene/Insert name: FURIN
  Species: H. sapiens (human)
  Entrez Gene: FURIN (a.k.a. FUR, PACE, PCSK3, SPC1)
  Cloning method: Gateway Cloning
  Sequencing primers: 5′ EF1a-F; 3′ WPRE-R
Terms and licenses: Academic/Nonprofit Terms; Industry Terms: Not Available to Industry
Depositor comments: The authors have noticed that recombination within the pLEX307 backbone can occur. All users are advised to sequence the vectors and restriction digest them and run them on a gel to ensure they show the expected full length insert and plasmid size. In cases where recombination has occurred, it is typically between the viral LTR elements in the vector, although recombination between the gateway cloning sites has also been observed.
How to cite: pLEX307-FURIN-puro was a gift from Alejandro Chavez & Sho Iketani (Addgene plasmid # 158460 ; http://n2t.net/addgene:158460 ; RRID:Addgene_158460)
